Addgene plasmid #90776: NAE1 G7.3 gRNA
Purpose: 3rd generation lentiviral gRNA plasmid targeting human NAE1
Depositing lab: Iain Cheeseman. Depositing organization: Whitehead Institute for Biomedical Research. Publication: Large-Scale Analysis of CRISPR/Cas9 Cell-Cycle Knockouts Reveals the Diversity of p53-Dependent Responses to Cell-Cycle Defects. McKinley KL, Cheeseman IM. Dev Cell. 2017 Feb 27;40(4):405-420.e2. doi: 10.1016/j.devcel.2017.01.012. Epub 2017 Feb 16. PubMed 28216383.
Backbone
  Vector backbone: pLenti-sgRNA
  Backbone manufacturer: Eric Lander & David Sabatini labs (Addgene plasmid #71409)
  Backbone size w/o insert (bp): 9151
  Vector type: Lentiviral, CRISPR
  Selectable markers: Puromycin
Growth in bacteria
  Bacterial resistance: Ampicillin, 100 μg/mL
  Growth temperature: 37°C
  Growth strain: NEB Stable
  Copy number: Unknown
Gene/Insert
  Gene/Insert name: NAE1 (Guide Designation G7.3) (alt name: pKMKO series)
  gRNA/shRNA sequence: CACCgCTTAAAAACTTGGTACTACC
  Species: H. sapiens (human)
  Promoter: U6
  Cloning method: Restriction Enzyme; 5′ cloning site BsmBI (destroyed during cloning); 3′ cloning site BsmBI (destroyed during cloning)
  Sequencing primers: 5′ hU6-F (5'-GAGGGCCTATTTCCCATGATT-3'); 3′ EF1a-R (5'-CACGGCGACTACTGCACTTA-3')
Terms and licenses: Academic/Nonprofit Terms; Industry Terms: Not Available to Industry
Depositor comments: Please note that gRNA target sequence listed is not strictly the 20nt spacer sequence, but also contains the 5' BsmBI overhang. For more information about knockout human cell lines generated using this plasmid, please see http://cellcycleknockouts.wi.mit.edu/ .
How to cite: NAE1 G7.3 gRNA was a gift from Iain Cheeseman (Addgene plasmid # 90776 ; http://n2t.net/addgene:90776 ; RRID:Addgene_90776)
