[The description below was written by a language model from this plasmid's Addgene catalogue record and pLannotate feature annotations shown in this document.]
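Description:
NAE1 G7.3 gRNA is a third-generation lentiviral CRISPR guide plasmid built on the pLenti-sgRNA backbone, carrying a single guide RNA against human NAE1. It is propagated in E. coli through a high-copy ColE1/pUC-type origin with ampicillin selection (AmpR under its own bla promoter). An f1 origin, an SV40 origin and remnants of lac/lacZα sequences flanked by T3 and T7 promoters are also annotated in the backbone. The sequenced record is 7,302 nt, whereas the catalogue lists a backbone size of 9,151 bp without insert. The record does not explain this difference, though loss of a stuffer between the two BsmBI sites (both destroyed during cloning) may contribute.

The viral portion begins with an RSV promoter fused to a truncated HIV-1 5' LTR, which makes genomic RNA production Tat-independent. This is followed by the Ψ packaging signal with a gag fragment and the RRE for Rev-dependent nuclear export. Inside the transfer cassette, a human U6 RNA polymerase III promoter drives the NAE1 spacer joined to the S. pyogenes tracrRNA-derived scaffold. A cPPT/CTS element follows, and then an EF-1α core promoter expresses puromycin N-acetyltransferase so that transduced mammalian cells can be selected. A WPRE enhances transcript expression, and the ΔU3 self-inactivating 3' LTR, followed by an SV40 poly(A) signal, closes the cassette.

No Cas9 is annotated, so the nuclease must be supplied separately, for example from a Cas9-expressing cell line. The plasmid belongs to a guide series used in a large-scale analysis of CRISPR/Cas9 cell-cycle gene knockouts in human cells, where it served to disrupt NAE1.
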