Features (pLannotate 1.2.2; 27 found; start..end, strand, type, name):
     17..109     +  CDS            lacI (fragment): lac repressor; lacI; The lac repressor binds to the lac operator to inhibit transcription in E. coli. This inhibition can be relieved by adding lactose or isopropyl-β-D-thiogalactopyranoside (IPTG).
    122..143     +  protein_bind   CAP binding site: CAP binding activates transcription in the presence of cAMP. E. coli catabolite activator protein
    158..188     +  promoter       lac promoter: promoter for the E. coli lac operon
    196..212     +  protein_bind   lac operator: The lac repressor binds to the lac operator to inhibit transcription in E. coli. This inhibition can be relieved by adding lactose or isopropyl-β-D-thiogalactopyranoside (IPTG). lac repressor encoded by lacI
    257..275     +  promoter       T3 promoter: promoter for bacteriophage T3 RNA polymerase
    303..529     +  promoter       RSV promoter: Rous sarcoma virus enhancer/promoter
    530..710     +  LTR            5' LTR (truncated): truncated 5' long terminal repeat (LTR) from HIV-1
    757..882     +  misc_feature   HIV-1 Ψ: packaging signal of human immunodeficiency virus type 1
    866..1229    +  CDS            HIV-1 gag (fragment): gag protein from human immunodeficiency virus 1; gag
   1375..1608    +  misc_feature   RRE: The Rev response element (RRE) of HIV-1 allows for Rev-dependent mRNA export from the nucleus to the cytoplasm.
   1985..2011    +  CDS            Rev (fragment): human immunodeficiency virus 1 (HIV-1) Rev protein; rev; enhances nuclear export of unspliced and incompletely spliced viral mRNAs
   2015..2255    +  promoter       U6 promoter: RNA polymerase III promoter for human U6 snRNA
   2303..2370    +  misc_RNA       tracrRNA (fragment): trans-activating CRISPR RNA for the Streptococcus pyogenes CRISPR/Cas9 system
   2419..2536    +  misc_feature   cPPT/CTS: central polypurine tract and central termination sequence of HIV-1
   2605..2816    +  promoter       EF-1α core promoter: core promoter for human elongation factor EF-1α
   2842..3441    +  CDS            PuroR (fragment): puromycin N-acetyltransferase; pac from Streptomyces; confers resistance to puromycin
   3457..4045    +  misc_feature   WPRE: woodchuck hepatitis virus posttranscriptional regulatory element
   4096..4115    +  misc_feature   cPPT/CTS (fragment): central polypurine tract and central termination sequence of HIV-1
   4117..4350    +  LTR            3' LTR (ΔU3): self-inactivating 3' long terminal repeat (LTR) from HIV-1
   4428..4549    +  polyA_signal   SV40 poly(A) signal: SV40 polyadenylation signal
   4589..4724    +  rep_origin     SV40 ori: SV40 origin of replication
   4745..4763    -  promoter       T7 promoter: promoter for bacteriophage T7 RNA polymerase
   4771..4926    +  CDS            lacZα (fragment): LacZα fragment of β-galactosidase; lacZ fragment
   4931..5359    +  rep_origin     f1 ori (sequence partly withheld): f1 bacteriophage origin of replication; arrow indicates direction of (+) strand synthesis
   5412..5516    +  promoter       AmpR promoter: bla
   5517..6377    +  CDS            AmpR: β-lactamase; bla; confers resistance to ampicillin, carbenicillin, and related antibiotics
   6548..7136    +  rep_origin     ori: high-copy-number ColE1/pMB1/pBR322/pUC origin of replication
>Addgene plasmid #90776 | NAE1 G7.3 gRNA | addgene full sequence | sequence record 183632 | Addgene NGS Result
GCGAGGAAGCGGAAGAGCGCCCAATACGCAAACCGCCTCTCCCCGCGCGTTGGCCGATTCATTAATGCAG
CTGGCACGACAGGTTTCCCGACTGGAAAGCGGGCAGTGAGCGCAACGCAATTAATGTGAGTTAGCTCACT
CATTAGGCACCCCAGGCTTTACACTTTATGCTTCCGGCTCGTATGTTGTGTGGAATTGTGAGCGGATAAC
AATTTCACACAGGAAACAGCTATGACCATGATTACGCCAAGCGCGCAATTAACCCTCACTAAAGGGAACA
AAAGCTGGAGCTGCAAGCTTAATGTAGTCTTATGCAATACTCTTGTAGTCTTGCAACATGGTAACGATGA
GTTAGCAACATGCCTTACAAGGAGAGAAAAAGCACCGTGCATGCCGATTGGTGGAAGTAAGGTGGTACGA
TCGTGCCTTATTAGGAAGGCAACAGACGGGTCTGACATGGATTGGACGAACCACTGAATTGCCGCATTGC
AGAGATATTGTATTTAAGTGCCTAGCTCGATACATAAACGGGTCTCTCTGGTTAGACCAGATCTGAGCCT
GGGAGCTCTCTGGCTAACTAGGGAACCCACTGCTTAAGCCTCAATAAAGCTTGCCTTGAGTGCTTCAAGT
AGTGTGTGCCCGTCTGTTGTGTGACTCTGGTAACTAGAGATCCCTCAGACCCTTTTAGTCAGTGTGGAAA
ATCTCTAGCAGTGGCGCCCGAACAGGGACTTGAAAGCGAAAGGGAAACCAGAGGAGCTCTCTCGACGCAG
GACTCGGCTTGCTGAAGCGCGCACGGCAAGAGGCGAGGGGCGGCGACTGGTGAGTACGCCAAAAATTTTG
ACTAGCGGAGGCTAGAAGGAGAGAGATGGGTGCGAGAGCGTCAGTATTAAGCGGGGGAGAATTAGATCGC
GATGGGAAAAAATTCGGTTAAGGCCAGGGGGAAAGAAAAAATATAAATTAAAACATATAGTATGGGCAAG
CAGGGAGCTAGAACGATTCGCAGTTAATCCTGGCCTGTTAGAAACATCAGAAGGCTGTAGACAAATACTG
GGACAGCTACAACCATCCCTTCAGACAGGATCAGAAGAACTTAGATCATTATATAATACAGTAGCAACCC
TCTATTGTGTGCATCAAAGGATAGAGATAAAAGACACCAAGGAAGCTTTAGACAAGATAGAGGAAGAGCA
AAACAAAAGTAAGACCACCGCACAGCAAGCGGCCGCTGATCTTCAGACCTGGAGGAGGAGATATGAGGGA
CAATTGGAGAAGTGAATTATATAAATATAAAGTAGTAAAAATTGAACCATTAGGAGTAGCACCCACCAAG
GCAAAGAGAAGAGTGGTGCAGAGAGAAAAAAGAGCAGTGGGAATAGGAGCTTTGTTCCTTGGGTTCTTGG
GAGCAGCAGGAAGCACTATGGGCGCAGCGTCAATGACGCTGACGGTACAGGCCAGACAATTATTGTCTGG
TATAGTGCAGCAGCAGAACAATTTGCTGAGGGCTATTGAGGCGCAACAGCATCTGTTGCAACTCACAGTC
TGGGGCATCAAGCAGCTCCAGGCAAGAATCCTGGCTGTGGAAAGATACCTAAAGGATCAACAGCTCCTGG
GGATTTGGGGTTGCTCTGGAAAACTCATTTGCACCACTGCTGTGCCTTGGAATGCTAGTTGGAGTAATAA
ATCTCTGGAACAGATTTGGAATCACACGACCTGGATGGAGTGGGACAGAGAAATTAACAATTACACAAGC
TTAATACACTCCTTAATTGAAGAATCGCAAAACCAGCAAGAAAAGAATGAACAAGAATTATTGGAATTAG
ATAAATGGGCAAGTTTGTGGAATTGGTTTAACATAACAAATTGGCTGTGGTATATAAAATTATTCATAAT
GATAGTAGGAGGCTTGGTAGGTTTAAGAATAGTTTTTGCTGTACTTTCTATAGTGAATAGAGTTAGGCAG
GGATATTCACCATTATCGTTTCAGACCCACCTCCCAACCCCGAGGGGACCCAGAGAGGGCCTATTTCCCA
TGATTCCTTCATATTTGCATATACGATACAAGGCTGTTAGAGAGATAATTAGAATTAATTTGACTGTAAA
CACAAAGATATTAGTACAAAATACGTGACGTAGAAAGTAATAATTTCTTGGGTAGTTTGCAGTTTTAAAA
TTATGTTTTAAAATGGACTATCATATGCTTACCGTAACTTGAAAGTATTTCGATTTCTTGGCTTTATATA
TCTTGTGGAAAGGACGAAACACCGCTTAAAAACTTGGTACTACCGTTTAAGAGCTATGCTGGAAACAGCA
TAGCAAGTTTAAATAAGGCTAGTCCGTTATCAACTTGAAAAAGTGGCACCGAGTCGGTGCTTTTTTTGAA
TTCTAGATCTTGAGACAAATGGCAGTATTCATCCACAATTTTAAAAGAAAAGGGGGGATTGGGGGGTACA
GTGCAGGGGAAAGAATAGTAGACATAATAGCAACAGACATACAAACTAAAGAATTACAAAAACAAATTAC
AAAAATTCAAAATTTTCGGGTTTATTACAGGGACAGCAGAGATCCACTTTGGCGCCGGCTCGAGTGGCTC
CGGTGCCCGTCAGTGGGCAGAGCGCACATCGCCCACAGTCCCCGAGAAGTTGGGGGGAGGGGTCGGCAAT
TGAACCGGTGCCTAGAGAAGGTGGCGCGGGGTAAACTGGGAAAGTGATGTCGTGTACTGGCTCCGCCTTT
TTCCCGAGGGTGGGGGAGAACCGTATATAAGTGCAGTAGTCGCCGTGAACGTTCTTTTTCGCAACGGGTT
TGCCGCCAGAACACAGGTGTCGTGACGCGGGATCCGCCACCATGACCGAGTACAAGCCCACGGTGCGCCT
CGCCACCCGCGACGACGTCCCCAGGGCCGTACGCACCCTCGCCGCCGCGTTCGCCGACTACCCCGCCACG
CGCCACACCGTCGATCCGGACCGCCACATCGAGCGGGTCACCGAGCTGCAAGAACTCTTCCTCACGCGCG
TCGGGCTCGACATCGGCAAGGTGTGGGTCGCGGACGACGGCGCCGCGGTGGCGGTCTGGACCACGCCGGA
GAGCGTCGAAGCGGGGGCGGTGTTCGCCGAGATCGGCCCGCGCATGGCCGAGTTGAGCGGTTCCCGGCTG
GCCGCGCAGCAACAGATGGAAGGCCTCCTGGCGCCGCACCGGCCCAAGGAGCCCGCGTGGTTCCTGGCCA
CCGTCGGAGTCTCGCCCGACCACCAGGGCAAGGGTCTGGGCAGCGCCGTCGTGCTCCCCGGAGTGGAGGC
GGCCGAGCGCGCCGGGGTGCCCGCCTTCCTGGAGACCTCCGCGCCCCGCAACCTCCCCTTCTACGAGCGG
CTCGGCTTCACCGTCACCGCCGACGTCGAGGTGCCCGAAGGACCGCGCACCTGGTGCATGACCCGCAAGC
CCGGTGCCTGAACGCGTTAAGTCGACAATCAACCTCTGGATTACAAAATTTGTGAAAGATTGACTGGTAT
TCTTAACTATGTTGCTCCTTTTACGCTATGTGGATACGCTGCTTTAATGCCTTTGTATCATGCTATTGCT
TCCCGTATGGCTTTCATTTTCTCCTCCTTGTATAAATCCTGGTTGCTGTCTCTTTATGAGGAGTTGTGGC
CCGTTGTCAGGCAACGTGGCGTGGTGTGCACTGTGTTTGCTGACGCAACCCCCACTGGTTGGGGCATTGC
CACCACCTGTCAGCTCCTTTCCGGGACTTTCGCTTTCCCCCTCCCTATTGCCACGGCGGAACTCATCGCC
GCCTGCCTTGCCCGCTGCTGGACAGGGGCTCGGCTGTTGGGCACTGACAATTCCGTGGTGTTGTCGGGGA
AATCATCGTCCTTTCCTTGGCTGCTCGCCTGTGTTGCCACCTGGATTCTGCGCGGGACGTCCTTCTGCTA
CGTCCCTTCGGCCCTCAATCCAGCGGACCTTCCTTCCCGCGGCCTGCTGCCGGCTCTGCGGCCTCTTCCG
CGTCTTCGCCTTCGCCCTCAGACGAGTCGGATCTCCCTTTGGGCCGCCTCCCCGCGTCGACTTTAAGACC
AATGACTTACAAGGCAGCTGTAGATCTTAGCCACTTTTTAAAAGAAAAGGGGGGACTGGAAGGGCTAATT
CACTCCCAACGAAGACAAGATCTGCTTTTTGCTTGTACTGGGTCTCTCTGGTTAGACCAGATCTGAGCCT
GGGAGCTCTCTGGCTAACTAGGGAACCCACTGCTTAAGCCTCAATAAAGCTTGCCTTGAGTGCTTCAAGT
AGTGTGTGCCCGTCTGTTGTGTGACTCTGGTAACTAGAGATCCCTCAGACCCTTTTAGTCAGTGTGGAAA
ATCTCTAGCAGTACGTATAGTAGTTCATGTCATCTTATTATTCAGTATTTATAACTTGCAAAGAAATGAA
TATCAGAGAGTGAGAGGAACTTGTTTATTGCAGCTTATAATGGTTACAAATAAAGCAATAGCATCACAAA
TTTCACAAATAAAGCATTTTTTTCACTGCATTCTAGTTGTGGTTTGTCCAAACTCATCAATGTATCTTAT
CATGTCTGGCTCTAGCTATCCCGCCCCTAACTCCGCCCATCCCGCCCCTAACTCCGCCCAGTTCCGCCCA
TTCTCCGCCCCATGGCTGACTAATTTTTTTTATTTATGCAGAGGCCGAGGCCGCCTCGGCCTCTGAGCTA
TTCCAGAAGTAGTGAGGAGGCTTTTTTGGAGGCCTAGGGACGTACCCAATTCGCCCTATAGTGAGTCGTA
TTACGCGCGCTCACTGGCCGTCGTTTTACAACGTCGTGACTGGGAAAACCCTGGCGTTACCCAACTTAAT
CGCCTTGCAGCACATCCCCCTTTCGCCAGCTGGCGTAATAGCGAAGAGGCCCGCACCGATCGCCCTTCCC
AACAGTTGCGCAGCCTGAATGGCGAATGGG
[124 nt withheld, positions 4931-5054]
C
[91 nt withheld, positions 5056-5146]
A
[49 nt withheld, positions 5148-5196]
CCTTTGACGTTGGAGTCCACGTTCTTT
[37 nt withheld, positions 5224-5260]
ACCCTATCTCGGTCTATTCTTTTGATTTATAAGGGATTTTGCCGATTTCGGCCTATTGGTTAAAAAATGA
GCTGATTTAACAAAAATTTAACGCGAATTTTAACAAAATATTAACGCTTACAATTTAGGTGGCACTTTTC
GGGGAAATGTGCGCGGAACCCCTATTTGTTTATTTTTCTAAATACATTCAAATATGTATCCGCTCATGAG
ACAATAACCCTGATAAATGCTTCAATAATATTGAAAAAGGAAGAGTATGAGTATTCAACATTTCCGTGTC
GCCCTTATTCCCTTTTTTGCGGCATTTTGCCTTCCTGTTTTTGCTCACCCAGAAACGCTGGTGAAAGTAA
AAGATGCTGAAGATCAGTTGGGTGCACGAGTGGGTTACATCGAACTGGATCTCAACAGCGGTAAGATCCT
TGAGAGTTTTCGCCCCGAAGAACGTTTTCCAATGATGAGCACTTTTAAAGTTCTGCTATGTGGCGCGGTA
TTATCCCGTATTGACGCCGGGCAAGAGCAACTCGGTCGCCGCATACACTATTCTCAGAATGACTTGGTTG
AGTACTCACCAGTCACAGAAAAGCATCTTACGGATGGCATGACAGTAAGAGAATTATGCAGTGCTGCCAT
AACCATGAGTGATAACACTGCGGCCAACTTACTTCTGACAACGATCGGAGGACCGAAGGAGCTAACCGCT
TTTTTGCACAACATGGGGGATCATGTAACTCGCCTTGATCGTTGGGAACCGGAGCTGAATGAAGCCATAC
CAAACGACGAGCGTGACACCACGATGCCTGTAGCAATGGCAACAACGTTGCGCAAACTATTAACTGGCGA
ACTACTTACTCTAGCTTCCCGGCAACAATTAATAGACTGGATGGAGGCGGATAAAGTTGCAGGACCACTT
CTGCGCTCGGCCCTTCCGGCTGGCTGGTTTATTGCTGATAAATCTGGAGCCGGTGAGCGTGGGTCTCGCG
GTATCATTGCAGCACTGGGGCCAGATGGTAAGCCCTCCCGTATCGTAGTTATCTACACGACGGGGAGTCA
GGCAACTATGGATGAACGAAATAGACAGATCGCTGAGATAGGTGCCTCACTGATTAAGCATTGGTAACTG
TCAGACCAAGTTTACTCATATATACTTTAGATTGATTTAAAACTTCATTTTTAATTTAAAAGGATCTAGG
TGAAGATCCTTTTTGATAATCTCATGACCAAAATCCCTTAACGTGAGTTTTCGTTCCACTGAGCGTCAGA
CCCCGTAGAAAAGATCAAAGGATCTTCTTGAGATCCTTTTTTTCTGCGCGTAATCTGCTGCTTGCAAACA
AAAAAACCACCGCTACCAGCGGTGGTTTGTTTGCCGGATCAAGAGCTACCAACTCTTTTTCCGAAGGTAA
CTGGCTTCAGCAGAGCGCAGATACCAAATACTGTTCTTCTAGTGTAGCCGTAGTTAGGCCACCACTTCAA
GAACTCTGTAGCACCGCCTACATACCTCGCTCTGCTAATCCTGTTACCAGTGGCTGCTGCCAGTGGCGAT
AAGTCGTGTCTTACCGGGTTGGACTCAAGACGATAGTTACCGGATAAGGCGCAGCGGTCGGGCTGAACGG
GGGGTTCGTGCACACAGCCCAGCTTGGAGCGAACGACCTACACCGAACTGAGATACCTACAGCGTGAGCT
ATGAGAAAGCGCCACGCTTCCCGAAGGGAGAAAGGCGGACAGGTATCCGGTAAGCGGCAGGGTCGGAACA
GGAGAGCGCACGAGGGAGCTTCCAGGGGGAAACGCCTGGTATCTTTATAGTCCTGTCGGGTTTCGCCACC
TCTGACTTGAGCGTCGATTTTTGTGATGCTCGTCAGGGGGGCGGAGCCTATGGAAAAACGCCAGCAACGC
GGCCTTTTTACGGTTCCTGGCCTTTTGCTGGCCTTTTGCTCACATGTTCTTTCCTGCGTTATCCCCTGAT
TCTGTGGATAACCGTATTACCGCCTTTGAGTGAGCTGATACCGCTCGCCGCAGCCGAACGACCGAGCGCA
GCGAGTCAGTGA
